Addgene plasmid #55774: msEGFP-PACR_pcDNA3
Purpose: Genetically encoded caged Ca2+
Depositing lab: Takeharu Nagai. Depositing organization: The University of Osaka. Publication: Optical control of the ca(2+) concentration in a live specimen with a genetically encoded ca(2+)-releasing molecular tool. Fukuda N, Matsuda T, Nagai T. ACS Chem Biol. 2014 May 16;9(5):1197-203. doi: 10.1021/cb400849n. Epub 2014 Mar 24. PubMed 24625002.
Backbone
  Vector backbone: pcDNA3
  Backbone manufacturer: Invitrogen
  Backbone size w/o insert (bp): 1700
  Total vector size (bp): 7100
  Vector type: Mammalian Expression
  Selectable markers: Neomycin (select with G418)
Growth in bacteria
  Bacterial resistance: Ampicillin, 100 μg/mL
  Growth temperature: 37°C
  Growth strain: DH5alpha
  Copy number: High Copy
Gene/Insert
  Gene/Insert name: PACR
  Species: Synthetic
  Insert size (bp): 1700
  Promoter: CMV
  Tag / fusion protein: msEGFP (N terminal on insert)
  Cloning method: Restriction Enzyme; 5′ cloning site BamHI (not destroyed); 3′ cloning site EcoRI (not destroyed)
  Sequencing primers: 5′ CMV-F; 3′ BGHrev
Terms and licenses: Academic/Nonprofit Terms; Industry Terms: Not Available to Industry
How to cite: msEGFP-PACR_pcDNA3 was a gift from Takeharu Nagai (Addgene plasmid # 55774 ; http://n2t.net/addgene:55774 ; RRID:Addgene_55774)
