[The description below was written by a language model from this plasmid's Addgene catalogue record.]
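Description:
msEGFP-PACR_pcDNA3 is a mammalian expression plasmid built on the Invitrogen pcDNA3 backbone, recorded at about 7.1 kb in total. It is maintained in E. coli as a high-copy plasmid under ampicillin selection, and it carries a neomycin resistance marker so that transfected mammalian cells can be selected with G418. The record lists the backbone size without insert as 1.7 kb, the same figure given for the insert. This does not add up to the stated total and is probably an entry error, so the backbone figure should be treated with caution.

The payload is PACR, a synthetic open reading frame of roughly 1.7 kb described as a genetically encoded caged Ca2+. The associated publication title presents it as a Ca2+-releasing molecular tool for optical control of Ca2+ concentration in live specimens. The record does not describe the protein domains that make up PACR or the illumination conditions that trigger release. The insert sits between the BamHI and EcoRI sites, both of which are retained, and is transcribed from the strong constitutive CMV promoter. The use of a BGH reverse sequencing primer is consistent with the bovine growth hormone polyadenylation signal that normally lies downstream of the pcDNA3 cloning site.

An msEGFP tag is fused to the N terminus of PACR, giving a green fluorescent marker for identifying expressing cells and following the distribution of the fusion protein. The construct is suited to transient or stable expression in cultured mammalian cells for experiments in which intracellular Ca2+ is manipulated with light. No feature table was provided, so element positions and any further annotations cannot be confirmed.
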