>Addgene plasmid #55774 | msEGFP-PACR_pcDNA3 | depositor partial sequence | sequence record 86505 | msEGFP-PACR
ATGGTGAGCAAGGGCGAGGAGCTGTTCACCGGGGTGGTGCCCATCCTGGTCGAGCTGGACGGCGACGTAA
ACGGCCACAAGTTCAGCGTGTCCGGCGAGGGCGAGGGCGATGCCACCTACGGCAAGCTGACCCTGAAGTT
CATCTGCACCACCGGCAAGCTGCCCGTGCCCTGGCCCACCCTCGTGACCACCCTGACCTACGGCGTGCAG
TGCTTCAGCCGCTACCCCGACCACATGAAGCAGCACGACTTCTTCAAGTCCGCCATGCCCGAAGGCTACG
TCCAGGAGCGCACCATCTTCTTCAAGGACGACGGCAACTACAAGACCCGCGCCGAGGTGAAGTTCGAGGG
CGACACCCTGGTGAACCGCATCGAGCTGAAGGGCATCGACTTCAAGGAGGACGGCAACATCCTGGGGCAC
AAGCTGGAGTACAACTACAACAGCCACAACGTCTATATCACCGCCGACAAGCAGAAGAACGGCATCAAGG
CCAACTTCAAGATCCGCCACAACATCGAGGACGGCGGCGTGCAGCTCGCCGACCACTACCAGCAGAACAC
CCCCATCGGCGACGGCCCCGTGCTGCTGCCCGACAACCACTACCTGAGCACCCAGTCCAAGCTGAGCAAA
GACCCCAACGAGAAGCGCGATCACATGGTCCTGCTGGAGTTCGTGACCGCCGCCGGGATCACTCTCGGCA
TGGACGAGCTGTACAAGCGCATGCATGACCAACTGACAGAAGAGCAGATTGCAGAGTTCAAAGAAGCCTT
CTCATTATTCGACAAGGATGGGGACGGCACCATCACCACAAAGGAACTTGGCACCGTTATGAGGTCGCTT
GGACTCGAGCTGGCCACCACTCTAGAGCGCATCGAGAAGAACTTCGTGATCACCGACCCCCGCCTGCCCG
ACAACCCCATCATCTTCGCCTCCGACTCCTTCCTGCAGCTGACCGAGTACTCCCGCGAGGAGATCCTGGG
CCGCAACTGCCGCTTCCTGCAGGGCCCCGAGACCGACCGCGCCACCGTGCGCAAGATCCGCGACGCCATC
GACAACCAGACCGAGGTGACCGTGCAGCTGATCAACTACACCAAGTCCGGCAAGAAGTTCTGGAACCTGT
TCCACCTGCAGCCCATGCGCGACCAGAAGGGCGACGTGCAGTACTTCATCGGCGTGCAGCTGGACGGCAC
CGAGCACGTGCGCGACGCCGCCGAGCGCGAGGGCGTGATGCTGATCAAGAAGACCGCCGAGAACATCGAC
GAGGCCGCCAAGGAGCTGCCCGACGCCAACCTGCGCCCCGAAGATCTGTGGGCCAACCACGGTACCCAAA
ACCCAACGGAAGCAGAATTGCAGGATATGATCAATGAAGTCGATGCTGATGGCAATGGAACGATTTACTT
TCCTGAATTTCTTACTATGATGGCTAGAAAAATGAAGGACACAGACAGCGAAGAGGAAATCCGAGAAGCA
TTCCGTGTTTTTGACAAGGATGGGAACGGCTACATCAGCGCTGCTGAATTACGTCACGTCATGACAAACC
TCGGGGAGAAGTTAACAGATGAAGAAGTTGATGAAATGATAAGGGAAGCAGATATCGATGGTGATGGCCA
AGTAAACTATGAAGAGTTTGTACAAATGATGACAGCAAAGGGGGGAGGTGGCTCCAAGAGGCGCTGGAAG
AAAAACTTCATTGCCGTCAGCGCTGCCAACCGGTTCAAGAAGATCTCCAGCTCCGGGGCACTGGAGCTC
