>Addgene plasmid #55774 | msEGFP-PACR_pcDNA3 | addgene partial sequence | sequence record 91106 | EGFP-C 5'-CATGGTCCTGCTGGAGTTCGTG-3'
GCGCATGCATGACCAACTGACAGAAGAGCAGATTGCAGAGTTCAAAGAAGCCTTCTCATTATTCGACAAG
GATGGGGACGGCACCATCACCACAAAGGAACTTGGCACCGTTATGAGGTCGCTTGGACTCGAGCTGGCCA
CCACTCTAGAGCGCATCGAGAAGAACTTCGTGATCACCGACCCCCGCCTGCCCGACAACCCCATCATCTT
CGCCTCCGACTCCTTCCTGCAGCTGACCGAGTACTCCCGCGAGGAGATCCTGGGCCGCAACTGCCGCTTC
CTGCAGGGCCCCGAGACCGACCGCGCCACCGTGCGCAAGATCCGCGACGCCATCGACAACCAGACCGAGG
TGACCGTGCAGCTGATCAACTACACCAAGTCCGGCAAGAAGTTCTGGAACCTGTTCCACCTGCAGCCCAT
GCGCGACCAGAAGGGCGACGTGCAGTACTTCATCGGCGTGCAGCTGGACGGCACCGAGCACGTGCGCGAC
GCCGCCGAGCGCGAGGGCGTGATGCTGATCAAGAAGACCGCCGAGAACATCGACGAGGCCGCCAAGGAGC
TGCCCGACGCCAACCTGCGCCCCGAAGATCTGTGGGCCAACCACGGTACCCAAAACCCAACGGAAGCAGA
ATTGCAGGATATGATCAATGAAGTCGATGCTGATGGCAATGGAACGATTTACTTTCCTGAATTTCTTACT
ATGATGGCTAGAAAAATGAAGGACACAGACAGCGAAGAGGAAATCCGAGAAGCATTCCGTGTTTTTGACA
AGGATGGGAACGGCTACATCAGCGCTGCTGAATTACGTCACGTCATGACAAACC
