>Addgene plasmid #55774 | msEGFP-PACR_pcDNA3 | addgene partial sequence | sequence record 91108 | CMV-F 5'-CGCAAATGGGCGGTAGGCGTG-3'
ACCCACTGCTTACTGGCTTATCGAAATTAATACGACTCACTATAGGGAGACCCAAGCTTGGTACCGAGCT
CGGATCCCACCATGGTGAGCAAGGGCGAGGAGCTGTTCACCGGGGTGGTGCCCATCCTGGTCGAGCTGGA
CGGCGACGTAAACGGCCACAAGTTCAGCGTGTCCGGCGAGGGCGAGGGCGATGCCACCTACGGCAAGCTG
ACCCTGAAGTTCATCTGCACCACCGGCAAGCTGCCCGTGCCCTGGCCCACCCTCGTGACCACCCTGACCT
ACGGCGTGCAGTGCTTCAGCCGCTACCCCGACCACATGAAGCAGCACGACTTCTTCAAGTCCGCCATGCC
CGAAGGCTACGTCCAGGAGCGCACCATCTTCTTCAAGGACGACGGCAACTACAAGACCCGCGCCGAGGTG
AAGTTCGAGGGCGACACCCTGGTGAACCGCATCGAGCTGAAGGGCATCGACTTCAAGGAGGACGGCAACA
TCCTGGGGCACAAGCTGGAGTACAACTACAACAGCCACAACGTCTATATCACCGCCGACAAGCAGAAGAA
CGGCATCAAGGCCAACTTCAAGATCCGCCACAACATCGAGGACGGCGGCGTGCAGCTCGCCGACCACTAC
CAGCAGAACACCCCCATCGGCGACGGCCCCGTGCTGCTGCCCGACAACCACTACCTGAGCACCCAGTCCA
AGCTGAGCAAAGACCCCAACGAGAAGCGCGATCACATGGTCCTGCTGGAGTTCGTGACCGCCGCCGGGAT
CACTCTCGGCATGGACGAGCTGTACAAGCGCATGCATGACCAACTGACAGAAGAGCAGATTGCAGAGTTC
