>Addgene plasmid #55774 | msEGFP-PACR_pcDNA3 | addgene partial sequence | sequence record 91110 | BGH-rev 5'-TAGAAGGCACAGTCGAGG-3'
ATAGGGCCCTCTAGATGCATGCTCGAGCGGCCGCCAGTGTGATGGATATCTGCAGAATTCTTAGAGCTCC
AGTGCCCCGGAGCTGGAGATCTTCTTGAACCGGTTGGCAGCGCTGACGGCAATGAAGTTTTTCTTCCAGC
GCCTCTTGGAGCCACCTCCCCCCTTTGCTGTCATCATTTGTACAAACTCTTCATAGTTTACTTGGCCATC
ACCATCGATATCTGCTTCCCTTATCATTTCATCAACTTCTTCATCTGTTAACTTCTCCCCGAGGTTTGTC
ATGACGTGACGTAATTCAGCAGCGCTGATGTAGCCGTTCCCATCCTTGTCAAAAACACGGAATGCTTCTC
GGATTTCCTCTTCGCTGTCTGTGTCCTTCATTTTTCTAGCCATCATAGTAAGAAATTCAGGAAAGTAAAT
CGTTCCATTGCCATCAGCATCGACTTCATTGATCATATCCTGCAATTCTGCTTCCGTTGGGTTTTGGGTA
CCGTGGTTGGCCCACAGATCTTCGGGGCGCAGGTTGGCGTCGGGCAGCTCCTTGGCGGCCTCGTCGATGT
TCTCGGCGGTCTTCTTGATCAGCATCACGCCCTCGCGCTCGGCGGCGTCGCGCACGTGCTCGGTGCCGTC
CAGCTGCACGCCGATGAAGTACTGCACGTCGCCCTTCTGGTCGCGCATGGGCTGCAGGTGGAACAGGTTC
CAGAACTTCTTGCCGGACTTGGTGTAGTTGATCAGCTGCACGGTCACCTCGGTCTGGTTGTCGATGGCGT
CGCGGATCTTGCGCACGGTGGCGCGGTCGGTCTCGGGGCCCTGCAGGAAGCGGCAGTTGCGGCCCAGGAT
CTCCTCGCGGGAGTACTCGGTCAGCTGCAGGAAGG
